>Addgene plasmid #49358 | pRF-BM3R1 | depositor full sequence | sequence record 73305 | Full Sequence
TGTTGACAATTAATCATCGGCTCGTATAATGTGTGGAATTGTGAGCGCTCACAATTCTATGGACTATGTT
TTAACTACTAGATGGAAAGCACCCCGACCAAACAGAAAGCAATTTTTAGCGCAAGCCTGCTGCTGTTTGC
AGAACGTGGTTTTGATGCAACCACCATGCCGATGATTGCAGAAAATGCAAAAGTTGGTGCAGGCACCATT
TATCGCTATTTCAAAAACAAAGAAAGCCTGGTGAACGAACTGTTTCAGCAGCATGTTAATGAATTTCTGC
AGTGTATTGAAAGCGGTCTGGCAAATGAACGTGATGGTTATCGTGATGGCTTTCATCACATTTTTGAAGG
TATGGTGACCTTTACCAAAAATCATCCGCGTGCACTGGGTTTTATCAAAACCCATAGCCAGGGCACCTTT
CTGACCGAAGAAAGCCGTCTGGCATATCAGAAACTGGTTGAATTTGTGTGCACCTTTTTTCGTGAAGGTC
AGAAACAGGGTGTGATTCGTAATCTGCCGGAAAATGCACTGATTGCAATTCTGTTTGGCAGCTTTATGGA
AGTGTATGAAATGATCGAGAACGATTATCTGAGCCTGACCGATGAACTGCTGACCGGTGTTGAAGAAAGC
CTGTGGGCAGCACTGAGCCGTCAGAGCTAACTAGGGCCCATACCCCCAGGCATCAAATAAAACGAAAGGC
TCAGTCGAAAGACTGGGCCTTTCGTTTTATCTGTTGTTTGTCGGTGAACGCTCTCTACTAGAGTCACACT
GGCTCACCTTCGGGTGGGCCTTTCTGCGTTTATACGACGTACGGTGGAATCTGATTCGTTACCAATTGAC
GGAATGAACGTTCATTCCGATAATGCTAGCTACTAGAGAAAGAGGAGAAATACTAGATGGTGAGCAAGGG
CGAGGAGCTGTTCACCGGGGTGGTGCCCATCCTGGTCGAGCTGGACGGCGACGTAAACGGCCACAAGTTC
AGCGTGTCCGGCGAGGGCGAGGGCGATGCCACCTACGGCAAGCTGACCCTGAAGTTCATCTGCACCACCG
GCAAGCTGCCCGTGCCCTGGCCCACCCTCGTGACCACCTTCGGCTACGGCCTGCAATGCTTCGCCCGCTA
CCCCGACCACATGAAGCTGCACGACTTCTTCAAGTCCGCCATGCCCGAAGGCTACGTCCAGGAGCGCACC
ATCTTCTTCAAGGACGACGGCAACTACAAGACCCGCGCCGAGGTGAAGTTCGAGGGCGACACCCTGGTGA
ACCGCATCGAGCTGAAGGGCATCGACTTCAAGGAGGACGGCAACATCCTGGGGCACAAGCTGGAGTACAA
CTACAACAGCCACAACGTCTATATCATGGCCGACAAGCAGAAGAACGGCATCAAGGTGAACTTCAAGATC
CGCCACAACATCGAGGACGGCAGCGTGCAGCTCGCCGACCACTACCAGCAGAACACCCCCATCGGCGACG
GCCCCGTGCTGCTGCCCGACAACCACTACCTGAGCTACCAGTCCGCCCTGAGCAAAGACCCCAACGAGAA
GCGCGATCACATGGTCCTGCTGGAGTTCGTGACCGCCGCCGGGATCACTCTCGGCATGGACGAGCTGTAC
AAGTAATAAGCTTGGCTGTTTTGGCGGATGAGAGAAGATTTTCAGCCTGATACAGATTAAATCAGAACGC
AGAAGCGGTCTGATAAAACAGAATTTGCCTGGCGGCAGTAGCGCGGTGGTCCCACCTGACCCCATGCCGA
ACTCAGAAGTGAAACGCCGTAGCGCCGATGGTAGTGTGGGGTCTCCCCATGCGAGAGTAGGGAACTGCCA
GGCATCAAATAAAACGAAAGGCTCAGTCGAAAGACTGGGCCTTTCGTTTTATCTGTTGTTTGTCGGTGAA
CGCTCTCCTGAGTAGGACAAATCCGCCGGGAGCGGATTTGAACGTTGCGAAGCAACGGCCCGGAGGGTGG
CGGGCAGGACGCCCGCCATAAACTGCCAGGCATCAAATTAAGCAGAAGGCCATCCTGACGGATGGCCTTT
TTGCGTTTCTACAAACTCTTTTGTTTATTTTTCTAAATACATTCAAATATGTATCCGCTCATGAGACAAT
AACCCTGATAAATGCTTCAATAATATTGAAAAAGGAAGACTATGAGTATTCAACATTTCCGTGTCGCCCT
TATTCCCTTTTTTGCGGCATTTTGCCTTCCTGTTTTTGCTCACCCAGAAACGCTGGTGAAAGTAAAAGAT
GCTGAAGATCAGTTGGGTGCACGAGTGGGTTACATCGAACTGGATCTCAACAGCGGTAAGATCCTTGAGA
GTTTTCGCCCCGAAGAACGTTTTCCAATGATGAGCACTTTTAAAGTTCTGCTATGTGGCGCGGTATTATC
CCGTGTTGACGCCGGGCAAGAGCAACTCGGTCGCCGCATACACTATTCTCAGAATGACTTGGTTGAGTAC
TCACCAGTCACAGAAAAGCATCTTACGGATGGCATGACAGTAAGAGAATTATGCAGTGCTGCCATAACCA
TGAGTGATAACACTGCGGCCAACTTACTTCTGACAACGATCGGAGGACCGAAGGAGCTAACCGCTTTTTT
GCACAACATGGGGGATCATGTAACTCGCCTTGATCGTTGGGAACCGGAGCTGAATGAAGCCATACCAAAC
GACGAGCGTGACACCACGATGCCTGCAGCAATGGCAACAACGTTGCGCAAACTATTAACTGGCGAACTAC
TTACTCTAGCTTCCCGGCAACAATTAATAGACTGGATGGAGGCGGATAAAGTTGCAGGACCACTTCTGCG
CTCGGCCCTTCCGGCTGGCTGGTTTATTGCTGATAAATCTGGAGCCGGTGAGCGTGGGTCTCGCGGTATC
ATTGCAGCACTGGGGCCAGATGGTAAGCCCTCCCGTATCGTAGTTATCTACACGACGGGGAGTCAGGCAA
CTATGGATGAACGAAATAGACAGATCGCTGAGATAGGTGCCTCACTGATTAAGCATTGGTAACTGTCAGA
CCAAGTTTACTCATATATACTTTAGATTGATT
[125 nt withheld, positions 3043-3167]
C
[141 nt withheld, positions 3169-3309]
CCTTTGACGTTGGAGTCCACGTTCTTTAATAGTGGACTCTTGTTCCAAACTTGAACAACACTCAACCCTA
TCTCGGGCTATTCTTTTGATTTATAAGGGATTTTGCCGATTTCGGCCTATTGGTTAAAAAATGAGCTGAT
TTAACAAAAATTTAACGCGAATTTTAACAAAATATTAACGTTTACAATTTAAAAGGATCTAGGTGAAGAT
CCTTTTTGATAATCTCATGACCAAAATCCCTTAACGTGAGTTTTCGTTCCACTGAGCGTCAGACCCCGTA
GAAAAGATCAAAGGATCTTCTTGAGATCCTTTTTTTCTGCGCGTAATCTGCTGCTTGCAAACAAAAAAAC
CACCGCTACCAGCGGTGGTTTGTTTGCCGGATCAAGAGCTACCAACTCTTTTTCCGAAGGTAACTGGCTT
CAGCAGAGCGCAGATACCAAATACTGTCCTTCTAGTGTAGCCGTAGTTAGGCCACCACTTCAAGAACTCT
GTAGCACCGCCTACATACCTCGCTCTGCTAATCCTGTTACCAGTCAGGCATTTGAGAAGCACACGGTCAC
ACTGCTTCCGGTAGTCAATAAACCGGTAAACCAGCAATAGACATAAGCGGCTATTTAACGACCCTGCCCT
GAACCGACGACCGGGTCGAATTTGCTTTCGAATTTCTGCCATTCATCCGCTTATTATCACTTATTCAGGC
GTAGCACCAGGCGTTTAAGGGCACCAATAACTGCCTTAAAAAAATTACGCCCCGCCCTGCCACTCATCGC
AGTACTGTTGTAATTCATTAAGCATTCTGCCGACATGGAAGCCATCACAGACGGCATGATGAACCTGAAT
CGCCAGCGGCATCAGCACCTTGTCGCCTTGCGTATAATATTTGCCCATGGCTAGCGGAGTGTATACTGGC
TTACTATGTTGGCACTGATGAGGGTGTCAGTGAAGTGCTTCATGTGGCAGGAGAAAAAAGGCTGCACCGG
TGCGTCAGCAGAATATGTGATACAGGATATATTCCGCTTCCTCGCTCACTGACTCGCTACGCTCGGTCGT
TCGACTGCGGCGAGCGGAAATGGCTTACGAACGGGGCGGAGATTTCCTGGAAGATGCCAGGAAGATACTT
AACAGGGAAGTGAGAGGGCCGCGGCAAAGCCGTTTTTCCATAGGCTCCGCCCCCCTGACAAGCATCACGA
AATCTGACGCTCAAATCAGTGGTGGCGAAACCCGACAGGACTATAAAGATACCAGGCGTTTCCCCCTGGC
GGCTCCCTCGTGCGCTCTCCTGTTCCTGCCTTTCGGTTTACCGGTGTCATTCCGCTGTTATGGCCGCGTT
TGTCTCATTCCACGCCTGACACTCAGTTCCGGGTAGGCAGTTCGCTCCAAGCTGGACTGTATGCACGAAC
CCCCCGTTCAGTCCGACCGCTGCGCCTTATCCGGTAACTATCGTCTTGAGTCCAACCCGGAAAGACATGC
AAAAGCACCACTGGCAGCAGCCACTGGTAATTGATTTAGAGGAGTTAGTCTTGAAGTCATGCGCCGGTTA
AGGCTAAACTGAAAGGACAAGTTTTGGTGACTGCGCTCCTCCAAGCCAGTTACCTCGGTTCAAAGAGTTG
GTAGCTCAGAGAACCTTCGAAAAACCGCCCTGCAAGGCGGTTTTTTCGTTTTCAGAGCAAGAGATTACGC
GCAGACCAAAACGATCTCAAGAAGATCATCTTATTAATCAGATAAAATATTTGCTCATGAGCCCGAAGTG
GCGAGCCCGATCTTCCCCATCGGTGATGTCGGCGATATAGGCGCCAGCAACCGCACCTGTGGCGCCGGTG
ATGCCGGCCACGATGCGTCCGGCGTAGAGGATCTGCTCATGTTTGACAGCTTATCATCGATGCATAATGT
GCCTGTCAAATGGACGAAGCAGGGATTCTGCAAACCCTATGCTACTCCCTCGAGCCGTCAATTGTCTGAT
TCGTTACCAATTATTAATTTTTAAAGTATGGGCAATCAATTGCTCCTGTTAAAATTGCTTTAGAAATACT
TTGGCAGCGGTTTGTTGTATTGAGTTTCATTTGCGCATTGGTTAAATGGAAAGTGACAGTACGCTCACTG
CAACCTAATATTTTTGAAATATCCCAAGAGCTTTTTCCTTCGCATGCCCACGCTAAACATTCTTTTTCTC
TTTTGGTTAAATCGTTGTTTGATTTATTATTTGCTATATTTATTTTTCGATAATTATCAACTAGAGAAGG
AACAATTAATGGTATGTTCATACACGCATGTAAAAATAAACTATCTATATAGTTGTCTTTTTCTGAATGT
GCAAAACTAAGCATTCCGAAGCCATTGTTAGCCGTATGAATAGGGAAACTAAACCCAGTGATAAGACCTG
ATGTTTTCGCTTCTTTAATTACATTTGGAGATTTTTTATTTACAGCATTGTTTTCAAATATATTCCAATT
AATTGGTGAATGATTGGAGTTAGAATAATCTACTATAGGATCATATTTTATTAAATTAGCGTCATCATAA
TATTGCCTCCATTTTTTAGGGTAATTATCTAGGATTGAAATATCAGATTTAACCATAGAATGAGGATAAA
TGATCGCGAGTAAATAATATTCACAATGTACCATTTTAGTCATATCAGATAAGCATTGATTAATATCATT
ATTGCTTCTACAAGCTTTAATTTTATTAATTATTCTGTATGTGTCGTCGGCATTTATGTTTTTCATCGAG
GCCTTTCCTGTGTGACCCGCTGGAATAGGATCTTATCACTGCCCGCTTTCCAGTCGGGAAACCTGTCGTG
CCAGCTGCATTAATGAATCGGCCAACGCGCGGGGAGAGGCGGTTTGCGTATTGGGCGCCAGGGTGGTTTT
TCTTTTCACCAGTGAGACTGGCAACAGCTGATTGCCCTTCACCGCCTGGCCCTGAGAGAGTTGCAGCAAG
CGGTCCACGCTGGTTTGCCCCAGCAGGCGAAAATCCTGTTTGATGGTGGTTAACGGCGGGATATAACATG
AGCTATCTTCGGTATCGTCGTATCCCACTACCGAGATATCCGCACCAACGCGCAGCCCGGACTCGGTAAT
GGCGCGCATTGCGCCCAGCGCCATCTGATCGTTGGCAACCAGCATCGCAGTGGGAACGATGCCCTCATTC
AGCATTTGCATGGTTTGTTGAAAACCGGACATGGCACTCCAGTCGCCTTCCCGTTCCGCTATCGGCTGAA
TTTGATTGCGAGTGAGATATTTATGCCAGCCAGCCAGACGCAGACGCGCCGAGACAGAACTTAATGGGCC
CGCTAACAGCGCGATTTGCTGGTGACCCAATGCGACCAGATGCTCCACGCCCAGTCGCGTACCGTCCTCA
TGGGAGAAAATAATACTGTTGATGGGTGTCTGGTCAGAGACATCAAGAAATAACGCCGGAACATTAGTGC
AGGCAGCTTCCACAGCAATGGCATCCTGGTCATCCAGCGGATAGTTAATGATCAGCCCACTGACGCGTTG
CGCGAGAAGATTGTGCACCGCCGCTTTACAGGCTTCGACGCCGCTTCGTTCTACCATCGACACCACCACG
CTGGCACCCAGTTGATCGGCGCGAGATTTAATCGCCGCGACAATTTGCGACGGCGCGTGCAGGGCCAGAC
TGGAGGTGGCAACGCCAATCAGCAACGACTGTTTGCCCGCCAGTTGTTGTGCCACGCGGTTGGGAATGTA
ATTCAGCTCCGCCATCGCCGCTTCCACTTTTTCCCGCGTTTTCGCAGAAACGTGGCTGGCCTGGTTCACC
ACGCGGGAAACGGTCTGATAAGAGACACCGGCATACTCTGCGACATCGTATAACGTTACTGGTTTCATAT
TCACCACCCTGAATTGACTCTCTTCCGGGCGCTATCATGCCATACCGCGAAAGGTTTTGCGCCATTCGAT
GGCGCGCCGCTTCGTCAGGCCACATAGCTTTCTTGTTCTGATCGGAACGATCGTTGGCTG
Features (pLannotate 1.2.2; 22 found; start..end, strand, type, name):
      3..31      +  promoter       tac promoter: strong E. coli promoter; hybrid between the trp and lac UV5 promoters
     37..56      +  protein_bind   lac operator (symmetric): The lac repressor binds to the lac operator to inhibit transcription in E. coli. This inhibition can be relieved by adding lactose or isopropyl-β-D-thiogalactopyranoside (IPTG). The symmetric lac operator was optimized for tight binding of lac repressor. lac repressor encoded by lacI
     82..657     +  CDS            bm3R1: BM3R1_BACME - Experimental evidence at protein level: Swiss-Prot protein existence level 1. Negatively controls the expression of the cytochrome p450BM-3 gene at the transcriptional level. From Bacillus megaterium.
    684..755     +  terminator     rrnB T1 terminator: transcription terminator T1 from the E. coli rrnB gene
    771..798     +  terminator     T7Te terminator: phage T7 early transcription terminator
    897..1616    +  CDS            EYFP: enhanced YFP mammalian codon-optimized
   1707..1822    +  ncRNA          5S rRNA: Accession: RF00001 - 5S ribosomal RNA
   1826..1912    +  terminator     rrnB T1 terminator: Escherichia coli rrnB; transcription terminator T1 from the E. coli rrnB gene
   2004..2031    +  terminator     rrnB T2 terminator: transcription terminator T2 from the E. coli rrnB gene
   2050..2139    +  promoter       AmpR promoter: bla
   2142..3002    +  CDS            AmpR: β-lactamase; bla; confers resistance to ampicillin, carbenicillin, and related antibiotics
   3044..3499    +  rep_origin     f1 ori (sequence partly withheld): f1 bacteriophage origin of replication; arrow indicates direction of (+) strand synthesis
   3610..3843    +  rep_origin     ori (fragment): high-copy-number ColE1/pMB1/pBR322/pUC origin of replication
   4054..4199    -  CDS            CmR (fragment): chloramphenicol acetyltransferase; cat; confers resistance to chloramphenicol
   4201..4222    +  misc_feature   bom (fragment): basis of mobility region from pBR322
   4321..4376    -  rep_origin     RSF ori (fragment): Plasmids containing the RSF 1030 origin of replication can be propagated in E. coli cells that contain additional plasmids with compatible origins.
   4464..5009    -  rep_origin     p15A ori: Plasmids containing the medium-copy-number p15A origin of replication can be propagated in E. coli cells that contain a second plasmid with the ColE1 origin.
   5042..5162    -  CDS            TcR (fragment): tetracycline efflux protein; tet; confers resistance to tetracycline
   5172..5190    +  promoter       tet promoter (fragment): E. coli promoter for tetracycline efflux protein gene
   5286..6035    -  CDS            luxR: LUXR_ALIFS - Experimental evidence at protein level: Swiss-Prot protein existence level 1. Transcriptional activator of the bioluminescence operon. Binds to the OHHL autoinducer. From Aliivibrio fischeri (Vibrio fischeri).
   6078..7157    -  CDS            lacI: LACI_ECOLI - Experimental evidence at protein level: Swiss-Prot protein existence level 1. Repressor of the lactose operon. Binds allolactose as an inducer. From Escherichia coli (strain K12).
   7158..7231    -  promoter       lacI promoter (fragment): lacI
