[The description below was written by a language model from this plasmid's Addgene catalogue record and pLannotate feature annotations shown in this document.]
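Description:
pRF-BM3R1 is a 7,289-nt bacterial expression plasmid for synthetic biology, built on the pEXT20 backbone and combining a repressor and its matching reporter on a single molecule. It is maintained in E. coli under ampicillin selection (AmpR with its own bla promoter). The only complete plasmid origin annotated is p15A, which fits the catalogue's low-copy designation. The table also shows an f1 phage origin and short remnants of ColE1-type and RSF origins, bom, and chloramphenicol and tetracycline resistance genes. These appear to be non-functional leftovers of earlier cloning steps.

The payload is the Bacillus megaterium bm3R1 gene, which encodes the transcriptional repressor that natively controls the cytochrome P450BM-3 gene. It is placed downstream of a tac promoter with a symmetric lac operator and is followed by rrnB T1 and T7Te terminators. A lacI gene with its own promoter is carried on the plasmid, so BM3R1 expression is held off by Lac repressor and can be induced with IPTG.

Downstream sits an EYFP coding sequence terminated by the rrnB 5S/T1/T2 region. According to the depositor comments, this reporter is driven by a constitutive promoter containing an operator for BM3R1, although that promoter is not itself annotated in the feature table. Raising BM3R1 levels should therefore lower fluorescence, giving a NOT-gate-like response that allows the repressor's transfer function to be measured. A luxR coding sequence from Aliivibrio fischeri is also annotated, but the record does not explain its role here. The plasmid belongs to a set used to characterise mined prokaryotic repressors as orthogonal parts for genetic logic gates.
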