Addgene plasmid #49358: pRF-BM3R1
Depositing lab: Christopher Voigt. Depositing organization: Massachusetts Institute of Technology. Publication: Genomic mining of prokaryotic repressors for orthogonal logic gates. Stanton BC, Nielsen AA, Tamsir A, Clancy K, Peterson T, Voigt CA. Nat Chem Biol. 2013 Dec 8. doi: 10.1038/nchembio.1411. PubMed 24316737.
Backbone
  Vector backbone: pEXT20
  Vector type: Bacterial Expression, Synthetic Biology
Growth in bacteria
  Bacterial resistance: Ampicillin, 100 μg/mL
  Growth temperature: 37°C
  Growth strain: DH10B
  Copy number: Low Copy
Gene/Insert
  Gene/Insert name: BM3R1 repressor
  Species: Bacillus megaterium
  Cloning method: Ligation Independent Cloning
  Sequencing primers: 5′ NA; 3′ EGFP-N
Terms and licenses: Academic/Nonprofit Terms; Industry Terms: Not Available to Industry
Depositor comments: Plasmid also contains YFP reporter (whose expression is controlled by a constitutive promoter containing an operator site for the indicated repressor).
How to cite: pRF-BM3R1 was a gift from Christopher Voigt (Addgene plasmid # 49358 ; http://n2t.net/addgene:49358 ; RRID:Addgene_49358)
