>Addgene plasmid #49358 | pRF-BM3R1 | depositor partial sequence | sequence record 73306 | BM3R1 coding sequence
ATGGAAAGCACCCCGACCAAACAGAAAGCAATTTTTAGCGCAAGCCTGCTGCTGTTTGCAGAACGTGGTT
TTGATGCAACCACCATGCCGATGATTGCAGAAAATGCAAAAGTTGGTGCAGGCACCATTTATCGCTATTT
CAAAAACAAAGAAAGCCTGGTGAACGAACTGTTTCAGCAGCATGTTAATGAATTTCTGCAGTGTATTGAA
AGCGGTCTGGCAAATGAACGTGATGGTTATCGTGATGGCTTTCATCACATTTTTGAAGGTATGGTGACCT
TTACCAAAAATCATCCGCGTGCACTGGGTTTTATCAAAACCCATAGCCAGGGCACCTTTCTGACCGAAGA
AAGCCGTCTGGCATATCAGAAACTGGTTGAATTTGTGTGCACCTTTTTTCGTGAAGGTCAGAAACAGGGT
GTGATTCGTAATCTGCCGGAAAATGCACTGATTGCAATTCTGTTTGGCAGCTTTATGGAAGTGTATGAAA
TGATCGAGAACGATTATCTGAGCCTGACCGATGAACTGCTGACCGGTGTTGAAGAAAGCCTGTGGGCAGC
ACTGAGCCGTCAGAGCTAA
