>Addgene plasmid #49358 | pRF-BM3R1 | depositor partial sequence | sequence record 73307 | YFP promoter (BM3R1 operator sequence listed in capital letters)
TTCGTTACCAATTGACGGAATGAACGTTCATTCCGATAATGCTAGC
