>Addgene plasmid #49358 | pRF-BM3R1 | addgene partial sequence | sequence record 74753 | pTrcHis_rev
AATCTTCTCTCATCCGCCAAAACAGCCAAGCTTATTACTTGTACAGCTCGTCCATGCCGAGAGTGATCCC
GGCGGCGGTCACGAACTCCAGCAGGACCATGTGATCGCGCTTCTCGTTGGGGTCTTTGCTCAGGGCGGAC
TGGTAGCTCAGGTAGTGGTTGTCGGGCAGCAGCACGGGGCCGTCGCCGATGGGGGTGTTCTGCTGGTAGT
GGTCGGCGAGCTGCACGCTGCCGTCCTCGATGTTGTGGCGGATCTTGAAGTTCACCTTGATGCCGTTCTT
CTGCTTGTCGGCCATGATATAGACGTTGTGGCTGTTGTAGTTGTACTCCAGCTTGTGCCCCAGGATGTTG
CCGTCCTCCTTGAAGTCGATGCCCTTCAGCTCGATGCGGTTCACCAGGGTGTCGCCCTCGAACTTCACCT
CGGCGCGGGTCTTGTAGTTGCCGTCGTCCTTGAAGAAGATGGTGCGCTCCTGGACGTAGCCTTCGGGCAT
GGCGGACTTGAAGAAGTCGTGCAGCTTCATGTGGTCGGGGTAGCGGGCGAAGCATTGCAGGCCGTAGCCG
AAGGTGGTCACGAGGGTGGGCCAGGGCACGGGCAGCTTGCCGGTGGTGCAGATGAACTTCAGGGTCAGCT
TGCCGTAGGTGGCATCGCCCTCGCCCTCGCCGGACACGCTGAACTTGTGGCCGTTTACGTCGCCGTCCAG
CTCGACCAGGATGGGCACCACCCCGGTGAACAGCTCCTCGCCCTTGCTCACCATCTAGTATTTCTCCTCT
TTCTCTAGTAGCTAGCATTATCGGAATGAACGTTCATTCCGTCAATTGGTAACGAATCAGATTCCACCGT
ACGTCGTATAAACGCAGAAAGGCCCACCCGAAGGTGAGCCAGTGTGACTCTAGTAGAGAGCGTTCACCGA
CAAACAACAGATAAAACGAAAGGCCCAGTCTTTCGACTGAGCCTTTCGTTTTATTTGATGCCTGGGGGTA
TGGGCCCTAGTT
