>Addgene plasmid #49358 | pRF-BM3R1 | addgene partial sequence | sequence record 75524 | EGFP_N
CCGGTGAACAGCTCCTCGCCCTTGCTCACCATCTAGTATTTCTCCTCTTTCTCTAGTAGCTAGCATTATC
GGAATGAACGTTCATTCCGTCAATTGGTAACGAATCAGATTCCACCGTACGTCGTATAAACGCAGAAAGG
CCCACCCGAAGGTGAGCCAGTGTGACTCTAGTAGAGAGCGTTCACCGACAAACAACAGATAAAACGAAAG
GCCCAGTCTTTCGACTGAGCCTTTCGTTTTATTTGATGCCTGGGGGTATGGGCCCTAGTTAGCTCTGACG
GCTCAGTGCTGCCCACAGGCTTTCTTCAACACCGGTCAGCAGTTCATCGGTCAGGCTCAGATAATCGTTC
TCGATCATTTCATACACTTCCATAAAGCTGCCAAACAGAATTGCAATCAGTGCATTTTCCGGCAGATTAC
GAATCACACCCTGTTTCTGACCTTCACGAAAAAAGGTGCACACAAATTCAACCAGTTTCTGATATGCCAG
ACGGCTTTCTTCGGTCAGAAAGGTGCCCTGGCTATGGGTTTTGATAAAACCCAGTGCACGCGGATGATTT
TTGGTAAAGGTCACCATACCTTCAAAAATGTGATGAAAGCCATCACGATAACCATCACGTTCATTTGCCA
GACCGCTTTCAATACACTGCAGAAATTCATTAACATGCTGCTGAAACAGTTCGTTCACCAGGCTTTCTTT
GTTTTTGAAATAGCGATAAATGGTGCCTGCACCAACTTTTGCATTTTCTGCAATCATCGGCATGGTGGTT
GCATCAAAACCACGTTCTGCAAACAGCAGCAGGCTTGCGCTAAAAATTGCTTTCTGTTTGGTCGGGGTGC
TTTCCATCTAGTAGTTAAAACATAGTCCATAGAATTGTGAGCGCTCACAATTCCACACATTATACGAGCC
GATGATTAATTGTCAACACAGCCAACGATCGTTCCGATCAGAACAAGAAAGCTATGTGGCCTGACGAAGC
GGCGCGCCATCGAATGGCGCAAAAC
