>Addgene plasmid #49358 | pRF-BM3R1 | addgene partial sequence | sequence record 75525 | lacI-F 5'-GCTTGCTGCAACTCTCTCAG-3'
AGGGCAATCAGCTGTTGCCAGTCTCACTGGTGAAAAGAAAAACCACCCTGGCGCCCAATACGCAAACCGC
CTCTCCCCGCGCGTTGGCCGATTCATTAATGCAGCTGGCACGACAGGTTTCCCGACTGGAAAGCGGGCAG
TGATAAGATCCTATTCCAGCGGGTCACACAGGAAAGGCCTCGATGAAAAACATAAATGCCGACGACACAT
ACAGAATAATTAATAAAATTAAAGCTTGTAGAAGCAATAATGATATTAATCAATGCTTATCTGATATGAC
TAAAATGGTACATTGTGAATATTATTTACTCGCGATCATTTATCCTCATTCTATGGTTAAATCTGATATT
TCAATCCTAGATAATTACCCTAAAAAATGGAGGCAATATTATGATGACGCTAATTTAATAAAATATGATC
CTATAGTAGATTATTCTAACTCCAATCATTCACCAATTAATTGGAATATATTTGAAAACAATGCTGTAAA
TAAAAAATCTCCAAATGTAATTAAAGAAGCGAAAACATCAGGTCTTATCACTGGGTTTAGTTTCCCTATT
CATACGGCTAACAATGGCTTCGGAATGCTTAGTTTTGCACATTCAGAAAAAGACAACTATATAGATAGTT
TATTTTTACATGCGTGTATGAACATACCATTAATTGTTCCTTCTCTAGTTGATAATTATCGAAAAATAAA
TATAGCAAATAATAAATCAAACAACGATTTAACCAAAAGAGAAAAAGAATGTTTAGCGTGGGCATGCGAA
GGAAAAAGCTCTTGGGATATTTCAAAAATATTAGGTTGCAGTGAGCGTACTGTCACTTTCCATTTAACCA
ATGCGCAAATGAAACTCAATACAACAAACCGCTGCCAAAGTATTTCTAAAGCAATTTTAACAGGAGCAAT
TGATTGCCCATACTTTAAAAATTAATAATTGGTAACGAATCAGACAATTGACGGCTCGAGGGAGTAGCAT
AGGGTTTGCAGAATCCCT
